# Supplementary material for: Targeted mutagenesis of the Arabidopsis GROWTH-REGULATING FACTOR (GRF) gene family suggests competition of multiplexed sgRNAs for Cas9 apoprotein
Source: bioRxiv preprint, doi:10.1101/2020.08.16.253203, version 1 (2020-08-16)
Supplement: Annotated listings of plasmid sequences [file 253203_file03.zip › S1_File_Plasmids/pGEM-2t.gb]

LOCUS       pGEM_2t                 3188 bp ds-DNA     circular     09-AUG-2020
DEFINITION  Cloning vector pGEM-7Zf(+).
ACCESSION   X65310
VERSION     X65310.2  GI:8216950
KEYWORDS    beta-lactamase; bla gene; cloning vector; lacZ gene; multiple
            cloning site; phage f1 region; promoter.
SOURCE      Cloning vector pGEM-7Zf(+)
  ORGANISM  Cloning vector pGEM-7Zf(+) other sequences; artificial sequences;
            vectors.
REFERENCE   1
  AUTHORS   Technical,Services.
  TITLE     Direct Submission
  JOURNAL   Submitted (23-MAR-1992) Technical Services, Promega Corporation,
            2800 Woods Hollow Road, Madison, Wi 53711-5399, USA
  REMARK    revised by [2]
REFERENCE   2
  AUTHORS   Technical,Services.
  TITLE     Direct Submission
  JOURNAL   Submitted (28-MAY-1993) Technical Services, Promega Corporation,
            2800 Woods Hollow Road, Madison, Wi 53711-5399, USA
  REMARK    revised by [3]
REFERENCE   3  (bases 1 to 2997)
  AUTHORS   Technical,Services.
  TITLE     Direct Submission
  JOURNAL   Submitted (22-MAY-2000) Technical Services, Promega Corporation,
            2800 Woods Hollow Road, Madison, Wi 53711-5399, USA
COMMENT     A synthetic fragment was inserted into the HindIII and EcoRI
            cloning sites of pGEM7Zf to produce pGEM-2t. The plasmid is
            intended to be used as template in PCR reactions designed to
            produce insert fragments for assembling multicistronic CRISPR RNAs
            in the binary vectors described by Xing and colleagues (2014, doi:
            10.1186/s12870-014-0327-y) or derived T-DNA vectors.
COMMENT     
COMMENT     ApEinfo:methylated:1
FEATURES             Location/Qualifiers
     primer_bind     3129..3145
                     /note="pUC/M13 forward sequencing primer"
                     /label=M13 forward sequencing primer
                     /ApEinfo_fwdcolor="#cccccb"
                     /ApEinfo_revcolor="#cccccb"
                     /ApEinfo_graphicformat="arrow_data {{0 1 2 0 0 -1} {} 0}
                     width 5 offset 0"
     promoter        join(3172..3188,1..3)
                     /note="T7 promoter"
                     /label=T7 promoter
                     /ApEinfo_fwdcolor="#cccccb"
                     /ApEinfo_revcolor="#cccccb"
                     /ApEinfo_graphicformat="arrow_data {{0 1 2 0 0 -1} {} 0}
                     width 5 offset 0"
     promoter        312..331
                     /note="SP6 promoter"
                     /label=SP6 promoter
                     /ApEinfo_fwdcolor="#cccccb"
                     /ApEinfo_revcolor="#cccccb"
                     /ApEinfo_graphicformat="arrow_data {{0 1 2 0 0 -1} {} 0}
                     width 5 offset 0"
     misc_feature    339..568
                     /note="lac operon sequence"
                     /label=lacZ (partial)
                     /ApEinfo_fwdcolor="#cccccb"
                     /ApEinfo_revcolor="#cccccb"
                     /ApEinfo_graphicformat="arrow_data {{0 1 2 0 0 -1} {} 0}
                     width 5 offset 0"
     primer_bind     complement(349..365)
                     /note="pUC/M13 reverse sequencing primer"
                     /label=M13 reverse sequencing primer
                     /ApEinfo_fwdcolor="#cccccb"
                     /ApEinfo_revcolor="#cccccb"
                     /ApEinfo_graphicformat="arrow_data {{0 1 2 0 0 -1} {} 0}
                     width 5 offset 0"
     gene            complement(1510..2370)
                     /gene="bla"
                     /label=ampR (beta-lactamase) cds
                     /ApEinfo_fwdcolor="#cccccb"
                     /ApEinfo_revcolor="#cccccb"
                     /ApEinfo_graphicformat="arrow_data {{0 1 2 0 0 -1} {} 0}
                     width 5 offset 0"
     misc_feature    2553..3008
                     /note="phage f1 region"
                     /label=phage f1 ori (origin of replication)
                     /ApEinfo_fwdcolor="#cccccb"
                     /ApEinfo_revcolor="#cccccb"
                     /ApEinfo_graphicformat="arrow_data {{0 1 2 0 0 -1} {} 0}
                     width 5 offset 0"
     misc_feature    3009..3169
                     /note="lac operon sequence"
                     /label=lacZ (partial)(1)
                     /ApEinfo_label="lacZ (partial)"
                     /ApEinfo_fwdcolor="#cccccb"
                     /ApEinfo_revcolor="#cccccb"
                     /ApEinfo_graphicformat="arrow_data {{0 1 2 0 0 -1} {} 0}
                     width 5 offset 0"
     rep_origin      complement(855..1135)
                     /note="pBR322 origin of replication"
                     /label=pBR322 ori (origin of replication)
                     /ApEinfo_fwdcolor="#cccccb"
                     /ApEinfo_revcolor="#cccccb"
                     /ApEinfo_graphicformat="arrow_data {{0 1 2 0 0 -1} {} 0}
                     width 5 offset 0"
     misc_feature    complement(157..232)
                     /label=sgRNA scaffold
                     /ApEinfo_fwdcolor="#cccccb"
                     /ApEinfo_revcolor="#cccccb"
                     /ApEinfo_graphicformat="arrow_data {{0 1 2 0 0 -1} {} 0}
                     width 5 offset 0"
     misc_feature    complement(257..262)
                     /label=BsaI
                     /ApEinfo_fwdcolor="#cccccb"
                     /ApEinfo_revcolor="#cccccb"
                     /ApEinfo_graphicformat="arrow_data {{0 1 2 0 0 -1} {} 0}
                     width 5 offset 0"
     misc_feature    complement(252..252)
                     /label=sgRNA 5' end
                     /ApEinfo_fwdcolor="#fefe0a"
                     /ApEinfo_revcolor="#fefe0a"
                     /ApEinfo_graphicformat="arrow_data {{0 1 2 0 0 -1} {} 0}
                     width 5 offset 0"
     misc_feature    49..54
                     /label=BsaI(1)
                     /ApEinfo_label="BsaI"
                     /ApEinfo_fwdcolor="#cccccb"
                     /ApEinfo_revcolor="#cccccb"
                     /ApEinfo_graphicformat="arrow_data {{0 1 2 0 0 -1} {} 0}
                     width 5 offset 0"
     misc_feature    complement(79..79)
                     /label=sgRNA 5' end(1)
                     /ApEinfo_label="sgRNA 5' end"
                     /ApEinfo_fwdcolor="#fefe0a"
                     /ApEinfo_revcolor="#fefe0a"
                     /ApEinfo_graphicformat="arrow_data {{0 1 2 0 0 -1} {} 0}
                     width 5 offset 0"
     misc_feature    43..48
                     /label=EcoRI
                     /ApEinfo_fwdcolor="#cccccb"
                     /ApEinfo_revcolor="#cccccb"
                     /ApEinfo_graphicformat="arrow_data {{0 1 2 0 0 -1} {} 0}
                     width 5 offset 0"
     misc_feature    complement(233..251)
                     /label=19-20 bp protospcaer sequence
                     /ApEinfo_fwdcolor="#cccccb"
                     /ApEinfo_revcolor="#cccccb"
                     /ApEinfo_graphicformat="arrow_data {{0 1 2 0 0 -1} {} 0}
                     width 5 offset 0"
     misc_feature    263..268
                     /label=HindIII
                     /ApEinfo_fwdcolor="#cccccb"
                     /ApEinfo_revcolor="#cccccb"
                     /ApEinfo_graphicformat="arrow_data {{0 1 2 0 0 -1} {} 0}
                     width 5 offset 0"
     misc_feature    complement(60..78)
                     /label=19-20 bp protospacer sequence
                     /ApEinfo_fwdcolor="#cccccb"
                     /ApEinfo_revcolor="#cccccb"
                     /ApEinfo_graphicformat="arrow_data {{0 1 2 0 0 -1} {} 0}
                     width 5 offset 0"
     misc_feature    complement(80..156)
                     /label=tRNA-alanine coding sequence
                     /ApEinfo_fwdcolor="#cccccb"
                     /ApEinfo_revcolor="#cccccb"
                     /ApEinfo_graphicformat="arrow_data {{0 1 2 0 0 -1} {} 0}
                     width 5 offset 0"
ORIGIN
        1 gggcgaattg ggcccgacgt cgcatgctcc tctagactcg aggaattcgg tctctaaacN
       61 NNNNNNNNNN NNNNNNNNCt gcaccagccg ggaatcgaac ccgggtctgt accgtggcag
      121 ggtactattc taccactaga ccactggtgc tttgttgcac cgactcggtg ccactttttc
      181 aagttgataa cggactagcc ttattttaac ttgctatttc tagctctaaa acNNNNNNNN
      241 NNNNNNNNNN NCaatcgaga ccaagcttgg atccggagag ctcccaacgc gttggatgca
      301 tagcttgagt attctatagt gtcacctaaa tagcttggcg taatcatggt catagctgtt
      361 tcctgtgtga aattgttatc cgctcacaat tccacacaac atacgagccg gaagcataaa
      421 gtgtaaagcc tggggtgcct aatgagtgag ctaactcaca ttaattgcgt tgcgctcact
      481 gcccgctttc cagtcgggaa acctgtcgtg ccagctgcat taatgaatcg gccaacgcgc
      541 ggggagaggc ggtttgcgta ttgggcgctc ttccgcttcc tcgctcactg actcgctgcg
      601 ctcggtcgtt cggctgcggc gagcggtatc agctcactca aaggcggtaa tacggttatc
      661 cacagaatca ggggataacg caggaaagaa catgtgagca aaaggccagc aaaaggccag
      721 gaaccgtaaa aaggccgcgt tgctggcgtt tttccatagg ctccgccccc ctgacgagca
      781 tcacaaaaat cgacgctcaa gtcagaggtg gcgaaacccg acaggactat aaagatacca
      841 ggcgtttccc cctggaagct ccctcgtgcg ctctcctgtt ccgaccctgc cgcttaccgg
      901 atacctgtcc gcctttctcc cttcgggaag cgtggcgctt tctcatagct cacgctgtag
      961 gtatctcagt tcggtgtagg tcgttcgctc caagctgggc tgtgtgcacg aaccccccgt
     1021 tcagcccgac cgctgcgcct tatccggtaa ctatcgtctt gagtccaacc cggtaagaca
     1081 cgacttatcg ccactggcag cagccactgg taacaggatt agcagagcga ggtatgtagg
     1141 cggtgctaca gagttcttga agtggtggcc taactacggc tacactagaa gaacagtatt
     1201 tggtatctgc gctctgctga agccagttac cttcggaaaa agagttggta gctcttgatc
     1261 cggcaaacaa accaccgctg gtagcggtgg tttttttgtt tgcaagcagc agattacgcg
     1321 cagaaaaaaa ggatctcaag aagatccttt gatcttttct acggggtctg acgctcagtg
     1381 gaacgaaaac tcacgttaag ggattttggt catgagatta tcaaaaagga tcttcaccta
     1441 gatcctttta aattaaaaat gaagttttaa atcaatctaa agtatatatg agtaaacttg
     1501 gtctgacagt taccaatgct taatcagtga ggcacctatc tcagcgatct gtctatttcg
     1561 ttcatccata gttgcctgac tccccgtcgt gtagataact acgatacggg agggcttacc
     1621 atctggcccc agtgctgcaa tgataccgcg agacccacgc tcaccggctc cagatttatc
     1681 agcaataaac cagccagccg gaagggccga gcgcagaagt ggtcctgcaa ctttatccgc
     1741 ctccatccag tctattaatt gttgccggga agctagagta agtagttcgc cagttaatag
     1801 tttgcgcaac gttgttgcca ttgctacagg catcgtggtg tcacgctcgt cgtttggtat
     1861 ggcttcattc agctccggtt cccaacgatc aaggcgagtt acatgatccc ccatgttgtg
     1921 caaaaaagcg gttagctcct tcggtcctcc gatcgttgtc agaagtaagt tggccgcagt
     1981 gttatcactc atggttatgg cagcactgca taattctctt actgtcatgc catccgtaag
     2041 atgcttttct gtgactggtg agtactcaac caagtcattc tgagaatagt gtatgcggcg
     2101 accgagttgc tcttgcccgg cgtcaatacg ggataatacc gcgccacata gcagaacttt
     2161 aaaagtgctc atcattggaa aacgttcttc ggggcgaaaa ctctcaagga tcttaccgct
     2221 gttgagatcc agttcgatgt aacccactcg tgcacccaac tgatcttcag catcttttac
     2281 tttcaccagc gtttctgggt gagcaaaaac aggaaggcaa aatgccgcaa aaaagggaat
     2341 aagggcgaca cggaaatgtt gaatactcat actcttcctt tttcaatatt attgaagcat
     2401 ttatcagggt tattgtctca tgagcggata catatttgaa tgtatttaga aaaataaaca
     2461 aataggggtt ccgcgcacat ttccccgaaa agtgccacct gatgcggtgt gaaataccgc
     2521 acagatgcgt aaggagaaaa taccgcatca ggaaattgta agcgttaata ttttgttaaa
     2581 attcgcgtta aatttttgtt aaatcagctc attttttaac caataggccg aaatcggcaa
     2641 aatcccttat aaatcaaaag aatagaccga gatagggtnn nnnnnnnnnn nnnnnnnnnn
     2701 nnnnnnnnnn nnnnnaaaga acgtggactc caacgtcaaa ggnnnnnnnn nnnnnnnnnn
     2761 nnnnnnnnnn nnnnnnnnnn nnnnnnnnnn ntnnnnnnnn nnnnnnnnnn nnnnnnnnnn
     2821 nnnnnnnnnn nnnnnnnnnn nnnnnnnnnn nnnnnnnnnn nnnnnnnnnn nnnnnnnnnn
     2881 nnngnnnnnn nnnnnnnnnn nnnnnnnnnn nnnnnnnnnn nnnnnnnnnn nnnnnnnnnn
     2941 nnnnnnnnnn nnnnnnnnnn nnnnnnnnnn nnnnnnnnnn nnnnnnnnnn nnnnnnnnnn
     3001 nnnnnnnncc attcgccatt caggctgcgc aactgttggg aagggcgatc ggtgcgggcc
     3061 tcttcgctat tacgccagct ggcgaaaggg ggatgtgctg caaggcgatt aagttgggta
     3121 acgccagggt tttcccagtc acgacgttgt aaaacgacgg ccagtgaatt gtaatacgac
     3181 tcactata     
//
